Addgene plasmid #101679: pAB143
Purpose: LAA-tagged mCherry under T7 promoter control
Depositing lab: Mustafa Khammash. Depositing organization: ETH Zurich (Swiss Federal Institute of Technology). Publication: Dynamic Blue Light-Inducible T7 RNA Polymerases (Opto-T7RNAPs) for Precise Spatiotemporal Gene Expression Control. Baumschlager A, Aoki SK, Khammash M. ACS Synth Biol. 2017 Nov 17;6(11):2157-2167. doi: 10.1021/acssynbio.7b00169. Epub 2017 Oct 18. PubMed 29045151.
Backbone
  Vector backbone: p15A
  Vector type: Bacterial Expression, Synthetic Biology
Growth in bacteria
  Bacterial resistance: Ampicillin, 100 μg/mL
  Growth temperature: 37°C
  Growth strain: DH5alpha
  Copy number: High Copy
Gene/Insert
  Gene/Insert name: LAA-tagged mCherry under T7 promoter control
Terms and licenses: Academic/Nonprofit Terms; Industry Terms: Not Available to Industry
How to cite: pAB143 was a gift from Mustafa Khammash (Addgene plasmid # 101679 ; http://n2t.net/addgene:101679 ; RRID:Addgene_101679)
