[The description below was written by a language model from this plasmid's Addgene catalogue record and pLannotate feature annotations shown in this document.]
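Description:
pAB143 is a bacterial expression plasmid built as a reporter for T7 RNA polymerase activity in Escherichia coli. Its payload is an mCherry red fluorescent protein coding sequence placed downstream of a bacteriophage T7 promoter and followed by a T7 terminator. According to the catalogue entry, mCherry carries an LAA tag, the ssrA-type C-terminal degradation signal that directs proteins to endogenous proteases such as ClpXP. This shortens the reporter's half-life, so fluorescence follows changes in transcription more closely instead of accumulating. The LAA tag is not annotated in the feature table, which instead shows a partial S-Tag remnant between mCherry and the terminator, probably left over from the parent vector.

Selection is by ampicillin through the β-lactamase gene and its native promoter. The catalogue gives the backbone as p15A and the copy number as high, but the annotated sequence shows no p15A origin. It shows a ColE1/pBR322-type origin together with the bom mobility region and the rop gene, an arrangement typical of pET-style vectors in which Rop moderates copy number. This discrepancy cannot be resolved from the record. The sequence also contains an f1 phage origin, a lacI repressor gene with its own promoter, and nonfunctional fragments of the tetracycline resistance gene. No lac operator is annotated next to the T7 promoter.

The associated work concerns blue light-inducible split T7 RNA polymerases, so the plasmid most likely serves as a fast-turnover fluorescent readout for measuring the dynamics of T7 polymerase-driven expression in synthetic biology experiments.
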