Features (pLannotate 1.2.2; 16 found; start..end, strand, type, name):
     23..100     -  promoter       lacI promoter: lacI
    108..381     -  CDS            TcR (fragment): tetracycline efflux protein; tet; confers resistance to tetracycline
    388..406     +  promoter       T7 promoter: promoter for bacteriophage T7 RNA polymerase
    449..1156    +  CDS            mCherry: mCherry is a basic (constitutively fluorescent) red fluorescent protein published in 2004, derived from Discosoma sp.. It is reported to be a very rapidly-maturing monomer with low acid sensitivity.
   1211..1252    +  CDS            S-Tag (fragment): affinity and epitope tag derived from pancreatic ribonuclease A
   1308..1355    +  terminator     T7 terminator: transcription terminator for bacteriophage T7 RNA polymerase
   1399..1854    +  rep_origin     f1 ori (sequence partly withheld): f1 bacteriophage origin of replication; arrow indicates direction of (+) strand synthesis
   1969..2829    -  CDS            AmpR: β-lactamase; bla; confers resistance to ampicillin, carbenicillin, and related antibiotics
   2830..2922    -  promoter       AmpR promoter: bla
   3003..3591    +  rep_origin     ori: high-copy-number ColE1/pMB1/pBR322/pUC origin of replication
   3777..3916    -  misc_feature   bom: basis of mobility region from pBR322
   4018..4209    -  CDS            rop: Rop protein, which maintains plasmids at low copy number; rop
   4226..4606    +  CDS            YPB1_ECOLX: Protein predicted: Swiss-Prot protein existence level 4. From Escherichia coli.
   4668..4732    -  CDS            TcR (fragment): tetracycline efflux protein; tet; confers resistance to tetracycline
   4747..4768    -  protein_bind   CAP binding site: CAP binding activates transcription in the presence of cAMP. E. coli catabolite activator protein
   4781..22      -  CDS            lacI (across the origin): lac repressor; lacI; The lac repressor binds to the lac operator to inhibit transcription in E. coli. This inhibition can be relieved by adding lactose or isopropyl-β-D-thiogalactopyranoside (IPTG).
>Addgene plasmid #101679 | pAB143 | addgene full sequence | sequence record 371957 | Addgene NGS Result
CGTATAACGTTACTGGTTTCACATTCACCACCCTGAATTGACTCTCTTCCGGGCGCTATCATGCCATACC
GCGAAAGGTTTTGCGCCATTCGATGGTGTCCGGGATCTCGACGCTCTCCCTTATGCGACTCCTGCATTAG
GAAGCAGCCCAGTAGTAGGTTGAGGCCGTTGAGCACCGCCGCCGCAAGGAATGGTGCATGCAAGGAGATG
GCGCCCAACAGTCCCCCGGCCACGGGGCCTGCCACCATACCCACGCCGAAACAAGCGCTCATGAGCCCGA
AGTGGCGAGCCCGATCTTCCCCATCGGTGATGTCGGCGATATAGGCGCCAGCAACCGCACCTGTGGCGCC
GGTGATGCCGGCCACGATGCGTCCGGCGTAGCCTAGGTAATACGACTCACTATAGGGAGAGGATCCTGTC
AATTTCCGCGATAGAGGAGGTAAAGCATATGGTTTCAAAAGGCGAAGAAGACAACATGGCGATTATCAAG
GAATTTATGCGTTTCAAGGTCCACATGGAAGGCAGCGTCAATGGTCACGAATTTGAAATTGAAGGCGAAG
GTGAAGGCCGTCCGTATGAAGGCACCCAGACGGCAAAACTGAAGGTCACCAAAGGCGGTCCGCTGCCGTT
TGCTTGGGATATTCTGTCACCGCAATTCATGTATGGTTCGAAAGCGTACGTTAAGCATCCGGCCGATATC
CCGGACTATCTGAAACTGTCCTTTCCGGAAGGCTTCAAATGGGAACGTGTTATGAACTTCGAAGATGGCG
GTGTGGTTACCGTCACGCAGGATAGCTCTCTGCAAGACGGTGAATTTATTTATAAAGTGAAGCTGCGCGG
CACCAATTTCCCGAGCGATGGTCCGGTTATGCAGAAAAAGACGATGGGCTGGGAAGCGAGTTCCGAACGT
ATGTACCCGGAAGACGGTGCCCTGAAAGGCGAAATCAAGCAGCGCCTGAAACTGAAGGATGGCGGTCACT
ATGACGCAGAAGTGAAAACCACGTACAAGGCTAAAAAGCCGGTCCAACTGCCGGGTGCATACAACGTGAA
CATCAAGCTGGATATCACCAGCCATAACGAAGACTATACGATCGTTGAACAGTACGAACGTGCAGAAGGC
CGCCACTCTACCGGCGGTATGGATGAACTGTACAAAGCCGCGAATGACGAGAATTACGCTCTGGCCGCTT
AAGGTACCCTCGAGTCTGGTAAAGAAACCGCTGCTGCGAAATTTGAACGCCAGCACATGGACTCGTCTAC
TAGTCGCAGCTTAATTAACCTAAACTGCTGCCACCGCTGAGCAATAACTAGCATAACCCCTTGGGGCCTC
TAAACGGGTCTTGAGGGGTTTTTTGCTAGCGAAAGGAGGAGTCGACTATATCCGGATTGGCGAATGGG
[124 nt withheld, positions 1399-1522]
C
[91 nt withheld, positions 1524-1614]
A
[49 nt withheld, positions 1616-1664]
CCTTTGACGTTGGAGTCCACGTTCTTT
[37 nt withheld, positions 1692-1728]
ACCCTATCTCGGTCTATTCTTTTGATTTATAAGGGATTTTGCCGATTTCGGCCTATTGGTTAAAAAATGA
GCTGATTTAACAAAAATTTAACGCGAATTTTAACAAAATATTAACGTTTACAATTTCTGGCGGCACGATG
GCATGAGATTATCAAAAAGGATCTTCACCTAGATCCTTTTAAATTAAAAATGAAGTTTTAAATCAATCTA
AAGTATATATGAGTAAACTTGGTCTGACAGTTACCAATGCTTAATCAGTGAGGCACCTATCTCAGCGATC
TGTCTATTTCGTTCATCCATAGTTGCCTGACTCCCCGTCGTGTAGATAACTACGATACGGGAGGGCTTAC
CATCTGGCCCCAGTGCTGCAATGATACCGCGAGACCCACGCTCACCGGCTCCAGATTTATCAGCAATAAA
CCAGCCAGCCGGAAGGGCCGAGCGCAGAAGTGGTCCTGCAACTTTATCCGCCTCCATCCAGTCTATTAAT
TGTTGCCGGGAAGCTAGAGTAAGTAGTTCGCCAGTTAATAGTTTGCGCAACGTTGTTGCCATTGCTACAG
GCATCGTGGTGTCACGCTCGTCGTTTGGTATGGCTTCATTCAGCTCCGGTTCCCAACGATCAAGGCGAGT
TACATGATCCCCCATGTTGTGCAAAAAAGCGGTTAGCTCCTTCGGTCCTCCGATCGTTGTCAGAAGTAAG
TTGGCCGCAGTGTTATCACTCATGGTTATGGCAGCACTGCATAATTCTCTTACTGTCATGCCATCCGTAA
GATGCTTTTCTGTGACTGGTGAGTACTCAACCAAGTCATTCTGAGAATAGTGTATGCGGCGACCGAGTTG
CTCTTGCCCGGCGTCAATACGGGATAATACCGCGCCACATAGCAGAACTTTAAAAGTGCTCATCATTGGA
AAACGTTCTTCGGGGCGAAAACTCTCAAGGATCTTACCGCTGTTGAGATCCAGTTCGATGTAACCCACTC
GTGCACCCAACTGATCTTCAGCATCTTTTACTTTCACCAGCGTTTCTGGGTGAGCAAAAACAGGAAGGCA
AAATGCCGCAAAAAAGGGAATAAGGGCGACACGGAAATGTTGAATACTCATACTCTTCCTTTTTCAATCA
TGATTGAAGCATTTATCAGGGTTATTGTCTCATGAGCGGATACATATTTGAATGTATTTAGAAAAATAAA
CAAATAGGTCATGACCAAAATCCCTTAACGTGAGTTTTCGTTCCACTGAGCGTCAGACCCCGTAGAAAAG
ATCAAAGGATCTTCTTGAGATCCTTTTTTTCTGCGCGTAATCTGCTGCTTGCAAACAAAAAAACCACCGC
TACCAGCGGTGGTTTGTTTGCCGGATCAAGAGCTACCAACTCTTTTTCCGAAGGTAACTGGCTTCAGCAG
AGCGCAGATACCAAATACTGTCCTTCTAGTGTAGCCGTAGTTAGGCCACCACTTCAAGAACTCTGTAGCA
CCGCCTACATACCTCGCTCTGCTAATCCTGTTACCAGTGGCTGCTGCCAGTGGCGATAAGTCGTGTCTTA
CCGGGTTGGACTCAAGACGATAGTTACCGGATAAGGCGCAGCGGTCGGGCTGAACGGGGGGTTCGTGCAC
ACAGCCCAGCTTGGAGCGAACGACCTACACCGAACTGAGATACCTACAGCGTGAGCTATGAGAAAGCGCC
ACGCTTCCCGAAGGGAGAAAGGCGGACAGGTATCCGGTAAGCGGCAGGGTCGGAACAGGAGAGCGCACGA
GGGAGCTTCCAGGGGGAAACGCCTGGTATCTTTATAGTCCTGTCGGGTTTCGCCACCTCTGACTTGAGCG
TCGATTTTTGTGATGCTCGTCAGGGGGGCGGAGCCTATGGAAAAACGCCAGCAACGCGGCCTTTTTACGG
TTCCTGGCCTTTTGCTGGCCTTTTGCTCACATGTTCTTTCCTGCGTTATCCCCTGATTCTGTGGATAACC
GTATTACCGCCTTTGAGTGAGCTGATACCGCTCGCCGCAGCCGAACGACCGAGCGCAGCGAGTCAGTGAG
CGAGGAAGCGGAAGAGCGCCTGATGCGGTATTTTCTCCTTACACATCTGTGCGGTATTTCACACCGCAAT
GGTGCACTCTCAGTACAATCTGCTCTGATGCCGCATAGTTAAGCCAGTATACACTCCGCTATCGCTACGT
GACTGGGTCATGGCTGCGCCCCGACACCCGCCAACACCCGCTGACGCGCCCTGACGGGCTTGTCTGCTCC
CGGCATCCGCTTACAGACAAGCTGTGACCGTCTCCGGGAGCTGCATGTGTCAGAGGTTTTCACCGTCATC
ACCGAAACGCGCGAGGCAGCTGCGGTAAAGCTCATCAGCGTGGTCGTGAAGCGATTCACAGATGTCTGCC
TGTTCATCCGCGTCCAGCTCGTTGAGTTTCTCCAGAAGCGTTAATGTCTGGCTTCTGATAAAGCGGGCCA
TGTTAAGGGCGGTTTTTTCCTGTTTGGTCACTGATGCCTCCGTGTAAGGGGGATTTCTGTTCATGGGGGT
AATGATACCGATGAAACGAGAGAGGATGCTCACGATACGGGTTACTGATGATGAACATGCCCGGTTACTG
GAACGTTGTGAGGGTAAACAACTGGCGGTATGGATGCGGCGGGACCAGAGAAAAATCACTCAGGGTCAAT
GCCAGCGCTTCGTTAATACAGATGTAGGTGTTCCACAGGGTAGCCAGCAGCATCCTGCGATGCAGATCCG
GAACATAATGGTGCAGGGCGCTGACTTCCGCGTTTCCAGACTTTACGAAACACGGAAACCGAAGACCATT
CATATTGTTGCTCAGGTCGCAGACGTTTTGCAGCAGCAGTCGCTTCACGTTCGCTCGCGTATCGGTGATT
CATTCTGCTAACCAGTAAGGCAACCCCGCCAGCCTAGCCGGGTCCTCAACGACAGGAGCACGATCATGCT
AGTCATGCCCCGCGCCCACCGGAAGGAGCTGACTGGGTTGAAGGCTCTCAAGGGCATCGGTCGAGATCCC
GGTGCCTAATGAGTGAGCTAACTTACATTAATTGCGTTGCGCTCACTGCCCGCTTTCCAGTCGGGAAACC
TGTCGTGCCAGCTGCATTAATGAATCGGCCAACGCGCGGGGAGAGGCGGTTTGCGTATTGGGCGCCAGGG
TGGTTTTTCTTTTCACCAGTGAGACGGGCAACAGCTGATTGCCCTTCACCGCCTGGCCCTGAGAGAGTTG
CAGCAAGCGGTCCACGCTGGTTTGCCCCAGCAGGCGAAAATCCTGTTTGATGGTGGTTAACGGCGGGATA
TAACATGAGCTGTCTTCGGTATCGTCGTATCCCACTACCGAGATGTCCGCACCAACGCGCAGCCCGGACT
CGGTAATGGCGCGCATTGCGCCCAGCGCCATCTGATCGTTGGCAACCAGCATCGCAGTGGGAACGATGCC
CTCATTCAGCATTTGCATGGTTTGTTGAAAACCGGACATGGCACTCCAGTCGCCTTCCCGTTCCGCTATC
GGCTGAATTTGATTGCGAGTGAGATATTTATGCCAGCCAGCCAGACGCAGACGCGCCGAGACAGAACTTA
ATGGGCCCGCTAACAGCGCGATTTGCTGGTGACCCAATGCGACCAGATGCTCCACGCCCAGTCGCGTACC
GTCTTCATGGGAGAAAATAATACTGTTGATGGGTGTCTGGTCAGAGACATCAAGAAATAACGCCGGAACA
TTAGTGCAGGCAGCTTCCACAGCAATGGCATCCTGGTCATCCAGCGGATAGTTAATGATCAGCCCACTGA
CGCGTTGCGCGAGAAGATTGTGCACCGCCGCTTTACAGGCTTCGACGCCGCTTCGTTCTACCATCGACAC
CACCACGCTGGCACCCAGTTGATCGGCGCGAGATTTAATCGCCGCGACAATTTGCGACGGCGCGTGCAGG
GCCAGACTGGAGGTGGCAACGCCAATCAGCAACGACTGTTTGCCCGCCAGTTGTTGTGCCACGCGGTTGG
GAATGTAATTCAGCTCCGCCATCGCCGCTTCCACTTTTTCCCGCGTTTTCGCAGAAACGTGGCTGGCCTG
GTTCACCACGCGGGAAACGGTCTGATAAGAGACACCGGCATACTCTGCGACAT
